Addgene plasmid #78657: pBS AluYa5rescueA70D
Purpose: Generates Alu inserts suitable for rescue
Depositing lab: Astrid Roy-Engel. Depositing organization: Tulane University. Publication: Rescuing Alu: recovery of new inserts shows LINE-1 preserves Alu activity through A-tail expansion. Wagstaff BJ, Hedges DJ, Derbes RS, Campos Sanchez R, Chiaromonte F, Makova KD, Roy-Engel AM. PLoS Genet. 2012;8(8):e1002842. doi: 10.1371/journal.pgen.1002842. Epub 2012 Aug 9. PubMed 22912586.
Backbone
  Vector backbone: pBluescript
  Backbone manufacturer: Stratagene?
  Backbone size w/o insert (bp): 3000
  Total vector size (bp): 5374
  Selectable markers: Neomycin (select with G418)
Growth in bacteria
  Bacterial resistance: Ampicillin, 100 μg/mL
  Growth temperature: 37°C
  Growth strain: DH5alpha
  Copy number: High Copy
Gene/Insert
  Gene/Insert name: Ya5rescue cassette (alt name: Alurescue)
  Species: H. sapiens (human)
  Insert size (bp): 2430
Terms and licenses: Academic/Nonprofit Terms; Industry Terms: Not Available to Industry
Depositor comments: Only when the Alu retrotransposes will the cells become neomycin resistant
How to cite: pBS AluYa5rescueA70D was a gift from Astrid Roy-Engel (Addgene plasmid # 78657 ; http://n2t.net/addgene:78657 ; RRID:Addgene_78657)
