[The description below was written by a language model from this plasmid's Addgene catalogue record.]
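Description:
pBS AluYa5rescueA70D is a pBluescript-based plasmid of about 5.4 kb that carries a roughly 2.4 kb human-derived "Ya5rescue" (Alurescue) cassette, built around an Alu element of the Ya5 subfamily. It is propagated as a high-copy plasmid in E. coli under ampicillin selection. For use in mammalian cells it provides a neomycin marker, selected with G418.

The construct serves as a retrotransposition reporter. According to the depositor, cells become neomycin resistant only when the tagged Alu has actually retrotransposed, so G418-resistant colonies report new insertion events rather than mere presence of the transfected plasmid. The stated purpose is to generate Alu inserts "suitable for rescue", meaning the new genomic copies can be recovered for analysis of the insertion and its surroundings. The associated study title indicates that recovered inserts were used to examine how LINE-1, whose machinery mobilises Alu, affects Alu A-tail length. The "A70D" in the name probably refers to the A-tail configuration of this variant, but the record does not define it.

No feature table is provided. The record therefore does not state the promoter driving Alu transcription, how the neomycin marker is arranged so that it is silent before retrotransposition, or which elements within the cassette permit rescue of the insert.
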