>Addgene plasmid #78657 | pBS AluYa5rescueA70D | addgene partial sequence | sequence record 150754 | SV40pro-F2 5'-CCCCATGGCTGACTAATTTTT-3'
GCCTCTGAGCTATTCCAGAAGTAGTGAGGAGGCTTTTTTGGAGGCCTAGGCTTTTGCATAAAGCTCCCGG
GAGCTTGTATATCCATTTTCGGATCTGATCAGCACGTGTTGACAATTAATCATCGGCATAGTATATCGGC
ATAGTATAATACGACAAGGTGAGGAGGACCACCATGGGATCGGCCATTGAACAAGATGGATTGCACGCAG
GTTCTCCGGCCGCTTGGGTGGAGAGGCTATTCGGCTATGACTGGGCACAACAGACAATCGGCTGCTCTGA
TGCCGCCGTGTTCCGGCTGTCAGCGCAGGGGCGCCCGGTTCTTTTTGTCAAGACCGACCTGTCCGGTGCC
CTGAATGAACTCGAGTACTCCAAACCTAATCAATATACTTTCGCATACAAATTAGGTCCCAGCGGCTCCA
GTGTTGCATCACTTCATCCGCTAGCTCCCATTAAGGAGAGGTCCGACTATATCTTATGAGAAGAATACAT
CTTCCCCGACCGACATTTAGTCTGTGAACTGCATCCATATCAACAGAAGATCTGTTGACTTAGGACTTGG
CTGCGTGGTTAGGACCATGTCCGTCAGCTTATTACCATACCCTTTGCAAGGCCATCTCAAAGTTTCCCCT
GAGACTTGGTACTGAACGGCTGTTGACCCCTTTCCCGCAATTTGACGGTCTTGCCTTTTAAACCGATGCA
ATCTATTGGTTTAAAGACTAGCTACCAGGTGCATGCCTGATAACTTTTCCCTGCAATTCATTATATTGCT
AATTACAGGACGAGGCAGCGCGGCTATCGTGGCTGGCCACGACGGGCGTTCCTTGCGCAGCTGTGCTCGA
CGTTGTCACTGAAGCGGGAAGGGACTGGCTGCTATTGGGCGA
